>Addgene plasmid #78318 | pJEP207-AAV-CMV-MCS-pA | addgene full sequence | sequence record 356890 | Addgene NGS Result
CCTGCAGGCAGCTGCGCGCTCGCTCGCTCACTGAGGCCGCCCGGGCGTCGGGCGACCTTTGGTCGCCCGG
CCTCAGTGAGCGAGCGAGCGCGCAGAGAGGGAGTGGCCAACTCCATCACTAGGGGTTCCTGCGGCCGCAC
GCGTGGAGTTCCGCGTTACATAACTTACGGTAAATGGCCCGCCTGGCTGACCGCCCAACGACCCCCGCCC
ATTGACGTCAATAATGACGTATGTTCCCATAGTAACGCCAATAGGGACTTTCCATTGACGTCAATGGGTG
GAGTATTTACGGTAAACTGCCCACTTGGCAGTACATCAAGTGTATCATATGCCAAGTACGCCCCCTATTG
ACGTCAATGACAGTAAATGGCCCGCCTGGCATTATGCCCAGTACATGACCTTATGGGACTTTCCTACTTG
GCAGTACATCTACGTATTAGTCATCGCTATTACCATGGTGATGCGGTTTTGGCAGTACATCAATGGGCGT
GGATAGCGGTTTGACTCACGGGGATTTCCAAGTCTCCACCCCATTGACGTCAATGGGAGTTTGTTTTGGC
ACCAAAATCAACGGGACTTTCCAAAATGTCGTAACAACTCCGCCCCATTGACGCAAATGGGCGGTAGGCG
TGTACGGTGGGAGGTCTATATAAGCAGAGCTCGTTTAGTGAACCGTCAGATCGCCTGGAGACGCCATCCA
CGCTGTTTTGACCTCCATAGAAGACACCGGAATTCAAGCTTGCTCAGCCATATGGATATCGCATGCGGAT
CCACTAGTCTCGAGTTTATTGCAGCTTATAATGGTTACAAATAAAGCAATAGCATCACAAATTTCACAAA
TAAAGCATTTTTTTCACTGGACCGAGCGGCCGCAGGAACCCCTAGTGATGGAGTTGGCCACTCCCTCTCT
GCGCGCTCGCTCGCTCACTGAGGCCGGGCGACCAAAGGTCGCCCGACGCCCGGGCTTTGCCCGGGCGGCC
TCAGTGAGCGAGCGAGCGCGCAGCTGCCTGCAGGGGCGCCTGATGCGGTATTTTCTCCTTACGCATCTGT
GCGGTATTTCACACCGCATA
[95 nt withheld, positions 1071-1165]
T
[46 nt withheld, positions 1167-1212]
C
[141 nt withheld, positions 1214-1354]
CCTTTGACGTTGGAGTCCACGTTCTTT
[37 nt withheld, positions 1382-1418]
ACTCTATCTCGGGCTATTCTTTTGATTTATAAGGGATTTTGCCGATTTCGGTCTATTGGTTAAAAAATGA
GCTGATTTAACAAAAATTTAACGCGAATTTTAACAAAATATTAACGTTTACAATTTTATGGTGCACTCTC
AGTACAATCTGCTCTGATGCCGCATAGTTAAGCCAGCCCCGACACCCGCCAACACCCGCTGACGCGCCCT
GACGGGCTTGTCTGCTCCCGGCATCCGCTTACAGACAAGCTGTGACCGTCTCCGGGAGCTGCATGTGTCA
GAGGTTTTCACCGTCATCACCGAAACGCGCGAGACGAAAGGGCCTCGTGATACGCCTATTTTTATAGGTT
AATGTCATGATAATAATGGTTTCTTAGACGTCAGGTGGCACTTTTCGGGGAAATGTGCGCGGAACCCCTA
TTTGTTTATTTTTCTAAATACATTCAAATATGTATCCGCTCATGAGACAATAACCCTGATAAATGCTTCA
ATAATATTGAAAAAGGAAGAGTATGAGTATTCAACATTTCCGTGTCGCCCTTATTCCCTTTTTTGCGGCA
TTTTGCCTTCCTGTTTTTGCTCACCCAGAAACGCTGGTGAAAGTAAAAGATGCTGAAGATCAGTTGGGTG
CACGAGTGGGTTACATCGAACTGGATCTCAACAGCGGTAAGATCCTTGAGAGTTTTCGCCCCGAAGAACG
TTTTCCAATGATGAGCACTTTTAAAGTTCTGCTATGTGGCGCGGTATTATCCCGTATTGACGCCGGGCAA
GAGCAACTCGGTCGCCGCATACACTATTCTCAGAATGACTTGGTTGAGTACTCACCAGTCACAGAAAAGC
ATCTTACGGATGGCATGACAGTAAGAGAATTATGCAGTGCTGCCATAACCATGAGTGATAACACTGCGGC
CAACTTACTTCTGACAACGATCGGAGGACCGAAGGAGCTAACCGCTTTTTTGCACAACATGGGGGATCAT
GTAACTCGCCTTGATCGTTGGGAACCGGAGCTGAATGAAGCCATACCAAACGACGAGCGTGACACCACGA
TGCCTGTAGCAATGGCAACAACGTTGCGCAAACTATTAACTGGCGAACTACTTACTCTAGCTTCCCGGCA
ACAATTAATAGACTGGATGGAGGCGGATAAAGTTGCAGGACCACTTCTGCGCTCGGCCCTTCCGGCTGGC
TGGTTTATTGCTGATAAATCTGGAGCCGGTGAGCGTGGGTCTCGCGGTATCATTGCAGCACTGGGGCCAG
ATGGTAAGCCCTCCCGTATCGTAGTTATCTACACGACGGGGAGTCAGGCAACTATGGATGAACGAAATAG
ACAGATCGCTGAGATAGGTGCCTCACTGATTAAGCATTGGTAACTGTCAGACCAAGTTTACTCATATATA
CTTTAGATTGATTTAAAACTTCATTTTTAATTTAAAAGGATCTAGGTGAAGATCCTTTTTGATAATCTCA
TGACCAAAATCCCTTAACGTGAGTTTTCGTTCCACTGAGCGTCAGACCCCGTAGAAAAGATCAAAGGATC
TTCTTGAGATCCTTTTTTTCTGCGCGTAATCTGCTGCTTGCAAACAAAAAAACCACCGCTACCAGCGGTG
GTTTGTTTGCCGGATCAAGAGCTACCAACTCTTTTTCCGAAGGTAACTGGCTTCAGCAGAGCGCAGATAC
CAAATACTGTTCTTCTAGTGTAGCCGTAGTTAGGCCACCACTTCAAGAACTCTGTAGCACCGCCTACATA
CCTCGCTCTGCTAATCCTGTTACCAGTGGCTGCTGCCAGTGGCGATAAGTCGTGTCTTACCGGGTTGGAC
TCAAGACGATAGTTACCGGATAAGGCGCAGCGGTCGGGCTGAACGGGGGGTTCGTGCACACAGCCCAGCT
TGGAGCGAACGACCTACACCGAACTGAGATACCTACAGCGTGAGCTATGAGAAAGCGCCACGCTTCCCGA
AGGGAGAAAGGCGGACAGGTATCCGGTAAGCGGCAGGGTCGGAACAGGAGAGCGCACGAGGGAGCTTCCA
GGGGGAAACGCCTGGTATCTTTATAGTCCTGTCGGGTTTCGCCACCTCTGACTTGAGCGTCGATTTTTGT
GATGCTCGTCAGGGGGGCGGAGCCTATGGAAAAACGCCAGCAACGCGGCCTTTTTACGGTTCCTGGCCTT
TTGCTGGCCTTTTGCTCACATGT
Features (pLannotate 1.2.2; 13 found; start..end, strand, type, name):
     12..39      +  repeat_region  AAV2 ITR (fragment): inverted terminal repeat of adeno-associated virus serotype 2 inverted
     68..95      +  repeat_region  AAV2 ITR (fragment): inverted terminal repeat of adeno-associated virus serotype 2 inverted
    154..457     +  enhancer       CMV enhancer: human cytomegalovirus immediate early enhancer
    458..661     +  promoter       CMV promoter: human cytomegalovirus (CMV) immediate early promoter
    784..859     +  polyA_signal   SV40 poly(A) signal (fragment): SV40 polyadenylation signal
    874..1014    +  repeat_region  AAV2 ITR: inverted terminal repeat of adeno-associated virus serotype 2 inverted
   1019..1070    -  misc_feature   bom (fragment): basis of mobility region from pBR322
   1089..1544    +  rep_origin     f1 ori (sequence partly withheld): f1 bacteriophage origin of replication; arrow indicates direction of (+) strand synthesis
   1545..1594    -  misc_feature   bom (fragment): basis of mobility region from pBR322
   1696..1731    -  CDS            rop (fragment): Rop protein, which maintains plasmids at low copy number; rop
   1826..1930    +  promoter       AmpR promoter: bla
   1931..2791    +  CDS            AmpR: β-lactamase; bla; confers resistance to ampicillin, carbenicillin, and related antibiotics
   2962..3550    +  rep_origin     ori: high-copy-number ColE1/pMB1/pBR322/pUC origin of replication
