[The description below was written by a language model from this plasmid's Addgene catalogue record and pLannotate feature annotations shown in this document.]
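Description:
pJEP207-AAV-CMV-MCS-pA is an empty adeno-associated virus (AAV) transfer vector backbone of about 3.6 kb, derived from an Agilent AAV plasmid, into which a transgene of interest is placed by restriction-enzyme cloning. It is maintained in E. coli as a high-copy plasmid through a ColE1/pUC-type origin and selected with ampicillin via the β-lactamase gene and its native promoter. An f1 phage origin is also present, along with short leftover fragments of the pBR322 bom and rop regions that have no evident role here. The recorded growth strain is a recombination-reduced one, which is a common choice for plasmids carrying repeat-rich ITRs.

The expression cassette is compact. The human cytomegalovirus immediate-early enhancer and promoter are followed by a multiple cloning site, which occupies the unannotated gap downstream of the promoter. Next comes a roughly 75 bp 3′ UTR carrying a minimal SV40-based polyadenylation signal. AAV2 inverted terminal repeats flank the cassette and provide the cis elements needed for replication and packaging of the intervening DNA into AAV particles when rep, cap and helper functions are supplied in trans. The downstream ITR is annotated in full, whereas the upstream one is detected only as two short fragments. This may reflect the difficulty of sequencing or annotating these hairpin-forming repeats rather than a true truncation, but the record does not resolve the point.

Keeping the regulatory elements short, especially the polyadenylation region, leaves more of AAV's limited packaging capacity for the insert. This fits the associated work on viral vectors for expressing large or difficult transgenes in neurons. No insert, tag or reporter is present in the backbone as deposited.
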