Addgene plasmid #78318: pJEP207-AAV-CMV-MCS-pA
Purpose: (Empty Backbone) AAV vector backbone containing a CMV promoter followed by a multiple cloning site(MCS) followed by a poly-Adenylation Signal (pA)
Depositing lab: Jonathan Ploski. Depositing organization: University of Texas at Dallas. Publication: The production of viral vectors designed to express large and difficult to express transgenes within neurons. Holehonnur R, Lella SK, Ho A, Luong JA, Ploski JE. Mol Brain. 2015 Feb 24;8:12. doi: 10.1186/s13041-015-0100-7. PubMed 25887710.
Backbone
  Vector backbone: AAV
  Backbone manufacturer: Agilent Technologies
  Backbone size (bp): 3622
  Modifications to backbone: Vector backbone has 75 bps 3’UTR that contains an SV40 based poly-adenylation signal
  Vector type: AAV
  Promoter: Cytomegalo Virus(CMV)
Growth in bacteria
  Bacterial resistance: Ampicillin, 100 μg/mL
  Growth temperature: 37°C
  Growth strain: NEB Stable
  Copy number: High Copy
Gene/Insert
  Cloning method: Restriction Enzyme
  Sequencing primers: 5′ AAAACGCGTggagttccgcgttacataac
Terms and licenses: Academic/Nonprofit Terms; Industry Terms: Not Available to Industry
How to cite: pJEP207-AAV-CMV-MCS-pA was a gift from Jonathan Ploski (Addgene plasmid # 78318 ; http://n2t.net/addgene:78318 ; RRID:Addgene_78318)
